>Addgene plasmid #109544 | p3E-DysF | addgene full sequence | sequence record 222013 | Addgene NGS Result
CATAGTGACTGCATATGTTGTGTTTTACAGTATTATGTAGTCTGTTTTTTATGCAAAATCTAATTTAATA
TATTGATATTTATATCATTTTACGTTTCTCGTTCAACTTTCTTGTACAAAGTGGTGTTGAGGTGTTTGCT
ACAGAGAGCGACCAACCTGAGAAATGTAGAGAAGGGGGAAAGGCATAGCGACCCGCTTGCTAGCATCACT
TTCAGAGGGACAAAAAAGAAGACTAAAGTCATCAAAAATAATGTCAATCCTGTCTGGAATGAGGGCTTTG
AGTGGGACCTGAAGGGTGTTCCTTTAGATTCGGGAGCAGAGCTTCATGTTGTCGTTAAAGACCATGAGAA
AATGGGCAGGAATAGGTTTCTGGGGGAGTGTCGAGTTGCTCTTCGAGATGTGCTCAATTCTCCAAACCTG
GCTGCTACTTTTACCGTGTCCCTGGTCGACACAAAGAGAAACAGCACTGGGGCCACAATAACCCTGCAGG
TCTCCTACATCCCTCCTCCAGGGATGACGCCCATCTTTCAGCCTCCTCCACAGCCAGAGGCCCAGCACAC
ACCGGTGGAGCTGGACACAGTCACAGTTTTCTCATTGGACACTATGGGCGAGGATGACACTGAGAGCATG
CTGATGATGGAGGTGGCGGAGGAGCCTGAACCTGTTCCAGGACCCCAGGGGCAGGACATCGGCGCCCCTA
CAGCACCACCCAAAAAGGCTCCACCCAACTTTAACCAGGGACTAAAGAAAGAGAAACGCCAAAGCAACAA
ATCCCCCCTGTCCGACAAAGCCCAGGACCTCCAGGTTCGGCTGCGCATCATTGAAGGAAGGCAGCTTCCT
GGTGTCAACATCAAACCAGTCGTCAAAGTCACAGTTGGAGGACAGACGAAGAGAACCCGCATTAAAAAGG
GCAATAATCCATTTTTTGATGAGACCTTTTTTCTAAACTTCTTTGAGAAACCTTCAGATCTTTTTGATGA
GCCAATATTCATAACCGTATTTGATTCCAAGTCACTACGGAAAGACTCTGTCATTGGAGAATTCGAGCTG
GATGTTGGCATGGTTTATAATGAACACCGACATGCTATTCTCAGAAAATGGTTGTTGCTGGCAGACCCTG
ATGATCTTTCTGCAGGGGCCAGAGGTTATTTGAAGGTCAGCATGTTTGTGCTGGCCGCAGGAGATGAACC
TCCGATGGATAAGAAAGAGGGTGTGGAGGAAAAGGAGGACATAGAGGCCAATCTGTTGAGACCAGCTGGT
CTAACCCTGAGAGGAGCCACGTTCACTCTGAGAGTCTACAGAGCAGAAGACCTTCCTCAGATGGGTGATG
CTCTTATTGACGATGTCAAACATTTCCTTGGCTTTGACACTAATCGAAAGAACCTGGTGGATCCATTGGT
GGAGGTCAACTTTGCAGGAAAAACGGTAAGTAGTAAGATTCTGGAGAAATGCGCTAACCCTCAGTGGAAC
CAGTGCCTCACTCTGCCCATCAGGTTTCCATCCATGTGTGAAAAGATGAGAATACGTATTTTAGATTGGG
ATCGTGCGAGTCATAATGATGTCATTGGCACTGCACACTTATGCATGTCTAAAATCTCAGCCCCTGGAGG
AGATATTGAAGTGGATGACAGTATAGGCTTTCTTCCGACCTTTGGACCCTGCTTTGTCAACATGTATGGG
AGTCCTCGAGAGTTCACAGCTTTCTCAGACCCACACGAGGCACTAAACCTGGGAAAGGGAGAGGGTGTGG
CCTATCGGGGACGTGTGTTGTTGGAGCTCATAACAAAGCTTTCTGATCAGGTGGACCAAAGGTCTGAAGA
CATCAACTCTGATGACCTGCTAGTGGTAGAAAAATTCATGCGGAAGAGGAAGTTTTCCCTGTTTGCTGCG
TTCTACTCGGCCACTCTCCTTCAAGATGTGGACGATGCAGTTCAGTTTGAAGTCAGTATCGGTAACTACG
GCAACAAGTTCGACAACACCTGTTTGCCTCTGGCATCCACCACTCAATTCAGCAGAGCTGTGTTCGACGG
CTGCCATTACTATTACCTGCCATGGGGAAATGTGAAACCTGTGGTGGTGGTGTCTTCAGAGTGGGAAGAC
ATTGGCCCTCGTATAGAGGCCCTCAACATGCTGCTTAGCATAGTCGACCGACTGGAGTCAAACTTGGAAC
AGGTACAGCTGGAGCTCAAAGCAAGAAGTGACGGTCAGGAAGTCGAGCAGAGGGTTGTCCAGCTGCTTGA
TGATGTCATTGCAGACTGCAGTGAGGAACTCCCTGAGTTGGACAAATGGCCTTGTGTGACTCCACTGGAT
AAAGCTCTGAGGAATCTGCGCAAGATTAACATGCAGCAGATAGTGCAGGCGGCCCTGGCACTCAAACATG
GACCAGAGACTGAACTGAGTGCAGTGCTGGAGCAGGCTGAGGACTGGACCATGAGACTACGCTACCTCTC
TGAGGAGCCCCAAAACAGTCTGCCAGATATAATAATCTGGATGCTTCAGGGAGACAGACGAGTGGCCTAC
CACAGAATCCCTGCCCATCAAGTTCTCTTTTCCTATGGTTACTGTGGCAAGCACTGTGGCCAACTTCAGA
CGGTTTTCATGAAGTGTCCACAGGAAGATGGGGGATGTAGTAAAATCCCAGCTCAGCTCAGAATCAAGGT
GTGGTTCGGACTGACTGCGGATGTCAAATCTTTTAACCAGTTTGCAGAGGGCAAACTCTCAGTGTTTGCA
GAAACGTATGAGAACCAGACTAAACTGGCTCTGGTGGGGAACTGGGGTACGACGGGTCTGACTTACCCCA
AGTTCAGTGATGTGACCGGCAGAGTCAAACTGCCAAAGGAGAGCTTCAAACCCTCTTCAGGCTGGAGCTG
GGCAGGAGAATGGTTCATCAGCCCAGAGAAAACGATGCTGTATGATGCTGATGCAGGTCATATAAGCTTT
TTGGAGGAGGTGTTTGAAAATCAGTTGCGGTTGCCAGGAGGACAGTGGATTGGCATGCCGGAGGGGTACA
CAGATGTGAATGGAGAAAAGGCTGTTCCTAAAGATGAGATCGAGTGTCCCCCTGGCTGGGTGTGGGAGGA
TATTGAGTGGAGCGAGGATCTGAAGCGTGCAGTGGATGATCAAGGGTGGGAATATGGAATAACCCTCCCC
CCGGACCGCCGACCAAAGTCCTGGGTTCCATCTGAGAAGATGTACCATACCAACCGTCGGAGACGCTGGA
TCAGACTCCGCCGTAGAGACATGCAGAAAATGGAGGCGCTCAGAAAACAGCGGCCAGACGAGTCCGAGCG
TGAGGGCTGGGAATATGCCTCTTTATTTGGCTGGAAGTTTCACCTCAAGCAGAAGAAAACCGACTTGTTC
CGTCGCCGGCGCTGGAGACGTCGAATGGAGCCATTAGAAAAGACAGGGCCGGCGGCCATCTTTGCCTTGG
AGTGTTCGCTGAGCAGCTTTACTGATGAAAAGAATGACGATAAGTCAGTCACTACAACGTTTGGTGTCAG
CCGGCCGACTATCTCCTGCTTCTTTGATAGTGGGACCCTGTATCATTTGCGCTGTTACTTGTATCAGGCC
AGAGACCTGCTGGCTATGGACAAGGACAGTTTCTCGGATGCCTATGCCGTTGTATCGTTCCTGCATCAGA
GTCAGAAGACGGTGACTGTTCGAAACACACTCAACCCCACCTGGGACCAGACCCTCATTTTCTACGAAGT
GGAAATTTTTGGAGACCATCTTGTGACTGAGAGGAGTCCTCCAAACATTGTGGTGGAGCTGTACGATCAG
GACACCTATGGAGCTGATGAGTTCATGGGCCGCTGTGTTTGCCAACCATCAATGGCATCTTCCCCTCGCC
TCGCCTGGTATCCCATCCAGAAAGCAGGGAATTCTGCAGGAGATCTGCTTGCTGCTTTTGAACTGATCCG
CAGAGATAAACCTGCAGTTCATCACATCCCGGGTCAAGAGGGAGATATTATACCACCCTCACATATCATG
GATGAGCTTGTGCTTCCAGGGTTCCTCTCTGAGAATCAACAGCAATGGCCAGAGGACTCTGATTTGCCCT
ATCCACCACCTCAGAGGGAGCCAAACGTCTACATGGTGCCACAGGGGATAAAACCTGTCCTACAGCGCAC
TGCTATTGAGATACTGGCATGGGGTTTGCGTAACCTGAAGAGTTTCCAGCTGGCCAGTGTCACGTCTCCC
AGTCTTCAGGTGGAATGTGGCGGATCTGTGGTTCAGTCGTGCGTCATTCGAAATATTAAGAAGAACCCTA
ATTTTGACGTCAACATCCTGTCCATTGATGTCCGATTGCCTAAGGAAGAGCTCTACATGCCCCCATTGGT
GATCAAGGTTATAGACAACCGGCAGTTTGGCAGGAAGCCTGTGGTGGGCCAGTGTTCAGTCCACTCGCTC
AATGAGTTCTACTTCCAGCCGGAAAGTCTGGAGAGAGACTCAACAGAAGAGGAATTTGAAGTTATTGCTC
ACACACCTAGAGATGATGTTCTGGTTGATATTGATGACAAGGAGCCTCTAATCCCTGGACAGCAGGATGA
ATTTATGGACTGGTGGAGCAAGTTTTATGCCTCCATGGGTGAAAGGACCAAGTGTGGGAGTTATCTGGAG
AAAGGGTTCGATATGCTGCAGGTGTATGACAGAGAACTGGAGAAGACTGAAGGCTTTGAGCAATTTGCTG
ATTTCTGTCAAACGTTTAAACTTTACCGTGGAAGAACCCAGAATGACAGCGAAGATCCTTCCGTTGTTGG
AGAGTTCAAGGGTTCGTTTAAGATCTATCCATTGCCTGATGATCCCCCTATGCCTGTACCCACACGTCAG
TTTCGCAAACTCCCCCCGAACGGTATAGAGGAGTGCTTGGTACGCATCTACATCATCCAGGCTTTTGGGT
TACAGCCCAAAGATGCCAATGGCAAGTGTGACCCCTACGTTAAGATCACGCTTGGCAAGAAATCAGTCGA
TGACCACGACAATTACATACCCTGTACTTTGGAGCCCGTCTTTGGAAAGATGTTTGAGCTGACCTGCTGT
CTGCCTCTTGAGAAAGACCTGAAGATTACACTCTATGATTACGACATGGTGACTAAAGATGAGAAAATCG
GAGAGACCATCATTGATTTGGAGAACCGCTTCTTGTCTCGTCATGGTGCTCGCTGCGGCCTTCCGCAGTC
CTACTGTCTGTCAGGAATTAACCAGTGGCGAGATCAACTTAAACCATCTCAGCTACTTCATCGTCTGTGT
GAGAGGCGAAACTACAAACTCCCCGTCTACAAGCAGGATCGAATTTACTTCAGAGGACATGAATACACTG
TCGCAGACCTTGATGAAGGGAAACCTCTTAACCCTCACTTGGGACCAGTGATGGAGCGTCTGGCTCTGTT
GGTGTTGAGGAGGCATGGTTTGGTGCCTGAACATGTCGAGACGCGACCCCTCTACAGCCCCCTTCAGCCA
GATATAGAACAGGGGCGACTACAAATGTGGGTGGACCTGTTCCCTAAGTCTTTAGGCCCTCCAGGTCCTC
CATTCAACATCACCCCACGCAAAGCTAAAAAGTTCTTCCTGCGCTGTATTATATGGAACACAAGAGATGT
AATCTTGGATGATGTCAGCGTTACCGGGGAGAAGATGAGTGACATTTATGTGAAAGGCTGGATGCACGGC
CATGAGGAGAACAAGCAGAAAACAGACGTGCACTACCGATCGCTGGGTGGAGAGGGTAACTTTAACTGGC
GCTTCCTCTTCCCCTTCCACTATTTACCTGCGGAACAACTGTGCACCATTGATAAAAAGGAGCACTTTTG
GAGTCTGGATAAAGTTGAAACGAAGCTTCCTCCTAAACTTACTATCCAGATTTGGGACAATGACAAGTTC
TCCTTTGATGATTTCCTCGGCTCTTTGGAGATGGATCTGAACCACATGCTGAGTCCTGCGAAGTCTCCAG
AGAAGTGTGGTCTTGAGATGCTCACTCAGTCCCAGGACAAACTGGTCTCTTTGCTTGAGCAGAAAACGGT
GAAAGGCTGGTGGCCGTGTGTCTGTGACAAAGAAGACAAGAAGATACTTGCTGGAAAGGTGGAGATGTCT
CTGGAAATAGTCTGTGAACAGGAGCAGGATGAGAGGCCTGCAGGACTCGGCCGAGATGAGCCCAACATGA
ATCCCCATCTAGAGGAGCCTCAGCGTCCCGAGACATCATTCTTATGGTTCTCGTCCCCATATAAGACGTT
TAGGTTCATTGTGTGGAGGAGGTTTAAGTGGCTTATTCTGGGCCTCTTTATACTCCTTTTCATTATTCTC
TTCCTTGGAGTATTTCTCTACGCCTTCCCTAACTATGCTGCTATGAAGATGGTTGGACCCTTCAGTGGAC
TAGGAAAGGGAACACAGTGACAACTTTATTATACAAAGTTGGCATTATAAAAAAGCATTGCTTATCAATT
TGTTGCAACGAACAGGTCACTATCAGTCAAAATAAAATCATTATTTGGAGCTCCATGGTAGCGTTAACGC
GGCCGCGATATCCCCTATAGTGAGTCGTATTACATGGTCATAGCTGTTTCCTGGCAGCTCTGGCCCGTGT
CTCAAAATCTCTGATGTTACATTGCACAAGATAAAAATATATCATCATGAACAATAAAACTGTCTGCTTA
CATAAACAGTAATACAAGGGGTGTTATGAGCCATATTCAACGGGAAACGTCGAGGCCGCGATTAAATTCC
AACATGGATGCTGATTTATATGGGTATAAATGGGCTCGCGATAATGTCGGGCAATCAGGTGCGACAATCT
ATCGCTTGTATGGGAAGCCCGATGCGCCAGAGTTGTTTCTGAAACATGGCAAAGGTAGCGTTGCCAATGA
TGTTACAGATGAGATGGTCAGACTAAACTGGCTGACGGAATTTATGCCTCTTCCGACCATCAAGCATTTT
ATCCGTACTCCTGATGATGCATGGTTACTCACCACTGCGATCCCCGGAAAAACAGCATTCCAGGTATTAG
AAGAATATCCTGATTCAGGTGAAAATATTGTTGATGCGCTGGCAGTGTTCCTGCGCCGGTTGCATTCGAT
TCCTGTTTGTAATTGTCCTTTTAACAGCGATCGCGTATTTCGTCTCGCTCAGGCGCAATCACGAATGAAT
AACGGTTTGGTTGATGCGAGTGATTTTGATGACGAGCGTAATGGCTGGCCTGTTGAACAAGTCTGGAAAG
AAATGCATAAACTTTTGCCATTCTCACCGGATTCAGTCGTCACTCATGGTGATTTCTCACTTGATAACCT
TATTTTTGACGAGGGGAAATTAATAGGTTGTATTGATGTTGGACGAGTCGGAATCGCAGACCGATACCAG
GATCTTGCCATCCTATGGAACTGCCTCGGTGAGTTTTCTCCTTCATTACAGAAACGGCTTTTTCAAAAAT
ATGGTATTGATAATCCTGATATGAATAAATTGCAGTTTCATTTGATGCTCGATGAGTTTTTCTAATCAGA
ATTGGTTAATTGGTTGTAACACTGGCAGAGCATTACGCTGACTTGACGGGACGGCGCAAGCTCATGACCA
AAATCCCTTAACGTGAGTTACGCGTCGTTCCACTGAGCGTCAGACCCCGTAGAAAAGATCAAAGGATCTT
CTTGAGATCCTTTTTTTCTGCGCGTAATCTGCTGCTTGCAAACAAAAAAACCACCGCTACCAGCGGTGGT
TTGTTTGCCGGATCAAGAGCTACCAACTCTTTTTCCGAAGGTAACTGGCTTCAGCAGAGCGCAGATACCA
AATACTGTTCTTCTAGTGTAGCCGTAGTTAGGCCACCACTTCAAGAACTCTGTAGCACCGCCTACATACC
TCGCTCTGCTAATCCTGTTACCAGTGGCTGCTGCCAGTGGCGATAAGTCGTGTCTTACCGGGTTGGACTC
AAGACGATAGTTACCGGATAAGGCGCAGCGGTCGGGCTGAACGGGGGGTTCGTGCACACAGCCCAGCTTG
GAGCGAACGACCTACACCGAACTGAGATACCTACAGCGTGAGCTATGAGAAAGCGCCACGCTTCCCGAAG
GGAGAAAGGCGGACAGGTATCCGGTAAGCGGCAGGGTCGGAACAGGAGAGCGCACGAGGGAGCTTCCAGG
GGGAAACGCCTGGTATCTTTATAGTCCTGTCGGGTTTCGCCACCTCTGACTTGAGCGTCGATTTTTGTGA
TGCTCGTCAGGGGGGCGGAGCCTATGGAAAAACGCCAGCAACGCGGCCTTTTTACGGTTCCTGGCCTTTT
GCTGGCCTTTTGCTCACATGTTCTTTCCTGCGTTATCCCCTGATTCTGTGGATAACCGTATTACCGCCTT
TGAGTGAGCTGATACCGCTCGCCGCAGCCGAACGACCGAGCGCAGCGAGTCAGTGAGCGAGGAAGCGGAA
GAGCGCCCAATACGCAAACCGCCTCTCCCCGCGCGTTGGCCGATTCATTAATGCAGCTGGCACGACAGGT
TTCCCGACTGGAAAGCGGGCAGTGAGCGCAACGCAATTAATACGCGTACCGCTAGCCAGGAAGAGTTTGT
AGAAACGCAAAAAGGCCATCCGTCAGGATGGCCTTCTGCTTAGTTTGATGCCTGGCAGTTTATGGCGGGC
GTCCTGCCCGCCACCCTCCGGGCCGTTGCTTCACAACGTTCAAATCCGCTCCCGGCGGATTTGTCCTACT
CAGGAGAGCGTTCACCGACAAACAACAGATAAAACGAAAGGCCCAGTCTTCCGACTGAGCCTTTCGTTTT
ATTTGATGCCTGGCAGTTCCCTACTCTCGCGTTAACGCTAGCATGGATGTTTTCCCAGTCACGACGTTGT
AAAACGACGGCCAGTCTTAAGCTCGGGCCCTGCAGCTCTAGAGCTCGAATTCTACAGGTCACTAATACCA
TCTAAGTAGTTGGTT
Features (pLannotate 1.2.2; 12 found; start..end, strand, type, name):
      1..125     -  protein_bind   attR2: mutant version of attR; recombination site for the Gateway® LR reaction LR Clonase™
    187..6366    +  CDS            DYSF: DYSF_HUMAN - Also known as FER1L1. Experimental evidence at protein level: Swiss-Prot protein existence level 1. Key calcium ion sensor involved in the Ca(2+)-triggered synaptic vesicle-plasma membrane fusion. Plays a role in the sarcolemma repair mechanism of both skeletal muscle and cardiomyocytes that permits rapid resealing of membranes disrupted by mechanical stress (By similarity). From Homo sapiens (Human).
   6391..6411    -  protein_bind   attB3: mutant version of attB; core recombination site for the Gateway® BP reaction BP Clonase™
   6402..6487    -  protein_bind   attL1 (fragment): mutant version of attL; recombination site for the Gateway® LR reaction LR Clonase™
   6524..6542    -  promoter       T7 promoter: promoter for bacteriophage T7 RNA polymerase
   6676..7485    +  CDS            KanR: aminoglycoside phosphotransferase; aph(3')-Ia; confers resistance to kanamycin in bacteria or G418 (Geneticin®) in eukaryotes
   7632..8220    +  rep_origin     ori: high-copy-number ColE1/pMB1/pBR322/pUC origin of replication
   8403..8495    +  CDS            lacI (fragment): lac repressor; lacI; The lac repressor binds to the lac operator to inhibit transcription in E. coli. This inhibition can be relieved by adding lactose or isopropyl-β-D-thiogalactopyranoside (IPTG).
   8550..8577    -  terminator     rrnB T2 terminator: transcription terminator T2 from the E. coli rrnB gene
   8709..8752    +  terminator     rrnB T1 terminator: Escherichia coli rrnB; transcription terminator T1 from the E. coli rrnB gene
   8799..8835    -  CDS            lacZα (fragment): LacZα fragment of β-galactosidase; lacZ fragment
   8873..8902    -  protein_bind   attP2 (fragment): mutant version of attP; recombination site for the Gateway® BP reaction BP Clonase™
