[The description below was written by a language model from this plasmid's Addgene catalogue record and pLannotate feature annotations shown in this document.]
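Description:
p3E-DysF is a 3′ entry clone for multisite Gateway assembly, carrying the zebrafish (Danio rerio) dysferlin coding sequence so that it can be placed at the 3′ position of a three-fragment expression construct, that is, fused downstream of a middle-entry element. It is catalogued as a zebrafish plasmid of about 8.9 kb. In bacteria it is maintained through a high-copy ColE1/pUC-type origin and selected with kanamycin via an aph(3′)-Ia resistance gene. The sequence also contains typical entry-vector remnants: rrnB T1 and T2 transcription terminators that insulate the cloning region, a T7 promoter flanking the insert, and short lacI and lacZα fragments that have no functional role.

The roughly 6.2 kb dysferlin open reading frame is flanked by Gateway recombination sites. The automated annotation labels these as attR2 upstream and an attB3 core overlapping an attL fragment downstream, an arrangement consistent with the attR2/attL3 pair expected of a 3′ entry clone for LR recombination alongside 5′ and middle entry clones into a destination vector. The annotation tool matched the insert to human DYSF, but the catalogue identifies it as the zebrafish dysf gene. The listed backbone is a destination vector name (pDEST-actc1b-mKate2-ccdb), whereas the sequenced features show no promoter, fluorescent protein or ccdB cassette, so expression elements must come from the other assembly components. Repository sequencing found a deletion of V195 and the substitutions A196T, D619G and P708L, which are stated not to be expected to affect function. Dysferlin is a calcium-sensing membrane-repair protein of muscle, and the associated work used such constructs for in vivo cell-biological screening of T-tubule formation in zebrafish.
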