Addgene plasmid #109544: p3E-DysF
Purpose: Multisite gateway vector for 3' tagging with Dysferlin
Depositing lab: Rob Parton. Publication: In vivo cell biological screening identifies an endocytic capture mechanism for T-tubule formation. Hall TE, Martel N, Ariotti N, Xiong Z, Lo HP, Ferguson C, Rae J, Lim YW, Parton RG. Nat Commun. 2020 Jul 24;11(1):3711. doi: 10.1038/s41467-020-17486-w. PubMed 32709891.
Backbone
  Vector backbone: pDEST-actc1b-mKate2-ccdb
  Vector type: Zebrafish plasmids
Growth in bacteria
  Bacterial resistance: Kanamycin, 50 μg/mL
  Growth temperature: 37°C
  Growth strain: DH5alpha
  Copy number: High Copy
Gene/Insert
  Gene/Insert name: Dysferlin
  Species: D. rerio (zebrafish)
  Mutation: Please see Depositor Comments
  Entrez Gene: dysf (a.k.a. si:rp71-50c18.1, wu:fb73b05)
  Cloning method: Gateway Cloning
Terms and licenses: Academic/Nonprofit Terms; Industry Terms: Not Available to Industry
Depositor comments: Addgene NGS found a deletion of V195, and then A196T, D619G, and P708L amino acid changes in the dysferlin translation that should not affect plasmid function
How to cite: p3E-DysF was a gift from Rob Parton (Addgene plasmid # 109544 ; http://n2t.net/addgene:109544 ; RRID:Addgene_109544)
